Addgene plasmid #127947: PcodB-cfp (ColE1)
Purpose: CFP fluorescent reporter for CodB
Depositing lab: Mary Dunlop. Depositing organization: Boston University Main Campus. Publication: Forecasting cell fate during antibiotic exposure using stochastic gene expression. Rossi NA, El Meouche I, Dunlop MJ. Commun Biol. 2019 Jul 11;2:259. doi: 10.1038/s42003-019-0509-0. eCollection 2019. PubMed 31312728.
Backbone
  Vector backbone: ColE1
  Vector type: Bacterial Expression
Growth in bacteria
  Bacterial resistance: Kanamycin, 50 μg/mL
  Growth temperature: 37°C
  Growth strain: MG1655
  Copy number: Low Copy
Gene/Insert
  Gene/Insert name: PcodB-cfp
  Cloning method: Gibson Cloning
  Sequencing primers: 5′ NA
Terms and licenses: Academic/Nonprofit Terms; Industry Terms: Not Available to Industry
How to cite: PcodB-cfp (ColE1) was a gift from Mary Dunlop (Addgene plasmid # 127947 ; http://n2t.net/addgene:127947 ; RRID:Addgene_127947)
