[The description below was written by a language model from this plasmid's Addgene catalogue record and pLannotate feature annotations shown in this document.]
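Description:
PcodB-cfp (ColE1) is a small bacterial transcriptional reporter plasmid of about 2.8 kb, built by Gibson assembly on a ColE1-origin backbone and maintained in E. coli (the record lists the wild-type K-12 strain MG1655 as the growth host). Selection is by kanamycin, conferred by the neo/nptII aminoglycoside phosphotransferase gene. A short annotated tnpA fragment next to this gene is most likely leftover Tn5-derived sequence that came along with the resistance cassette, not a functional transposase. The catalogue entry describes the plasmid as low copy, whereas the automated annotation labels the origin as a high-copy ColE1/pMB1-type replicon. The record does not resolve this difference.

The payload is a cyan fluorescent protein coding sequence, annotated as mCerulean, a rapidly maturing monomeric Aequorea-derived CFP variant. According to the insert name and stated purpose, it is placed under the promoter of codB. The promoter itself is not annotated in the feature table, but it presumably lies in the roughly 150 bp upstream of the reporter, possibly extending across the plasmid junction. A CAP binding site is annotated near the end of the numbered sequence, though the record does not say whether it belongs to the promoter region. Downstream of the reporter, the rrnB T1 and T7Te terminators stop transcription before the origin, and a lambda t0 terminator follows the kanamycin gene, insulating the expression units from one another.

Cyan fluorescence therefore reports codB promoter activity in living cells. The associated publication concerns using stochastic gene expression to forecast cell fate during antibiotic exposure, which is consistent with use in single-cell fluorescence measurements.
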