Features (pLannotate 1.2.2; 8 found; start..end, strand, type, name):
    149..859     +  CDS            mCerulean: mCerulean is a basic (constitutively fluorescent) cyan fluorescent protein published in 2005, derived from Aequorea victoria. It is reported to be a very rapidly-maturing monomer.
    898..969     +  terminator     rrnB T1 terminator: transcription terminator T1 from the E. coli rrnB gene
    985..1012    +  terminator     T7Te terminator: phage T7 early transcription terminator
   1043..1631    -  rep_origin     ori: high-copy-number ColE1/pMB1/pBR322/pUC origin of replication
   1714..1808    -  terminator     lambda t0 terminator: transcription terminator from phage lambda
   1842..2633    -  CDS            neo: KKA2_KLEPN - Also known as kan, nptII. Experimental evidence at protein level: Swiss-Prot protein existence level 1. Resistance to kanamycin, neomycin, paromomycin, ribostamycin, butirosin and gentamicin B. From Klebsiella pneumoniae.
   2665..2769    -  CDS            tnpA (fragment): TN5P_ECOLX - Also known as tnp. Experimental evidence at protein level: Swiss-Prot protein existence level 1. Mediates transposition of transposon Tn5 by a 'cut and paste' mechanism. First, the monomeric transposase binds the 19 bp inverted DNA repeats flanking the transposon. Then, dimerization of the DNA- bound transposase creates a synaptic DNA complex. After nicking of the first DNA strand, excision of the transposon proceeds through a series of intermediates. The transposase then mediates the insertion of the transposon at a new site by strand transfer. The activity of the wild- type tran
   2784..2805    -  protein_bind   CAP binding site: CAP binding activates transcription in the presence of cAMP. E. coli catabolite activator protein
>Addgene plasmid #127947 | PcodB-cfp (ColE1) | addgene full sequence | sequence record 252248 | Addgene NGS Result
GATAATTTTTCCCCCACCTTTTTGCACTCATTCATATAAAAAATATATTTCCCCACGAAAACGATTGCTT
TTTATCTTCAGATGAATAGAATGCGGCGGGGATCCTTAACTTTAAAGAGGAGAAAGGTACCGCATGACTA
GCAAAAGAAGCAAAGGTGAAGAACTGTTCACTGGTGTTGTTCCAATTCTGGTTGAACTGGATGGTGATGT
TAATGGTCACAAATTTTCTGTCTCTGGTGAGGGTGAAGGTGATGCAACCTACGGTAAACTGACCCTGAAA
TTTATTTGCACTACTGGTAAACTGCCTGTTCCGTGGCCAACCCTGGTCACTACTCTGACTTGGGGTGTTC
AATGCTTTGCTCGTTACCCAGATCACATGAAACAGCATGACTTTTTCAAGTCTGCCATGCCGGAAGGTTA
TGTTCAGGAACGTACTATCTTTTTCAAAGATGACGGTAACTACAAGACCCGTGCTGAAGTCAAGTTTGAA
GGTGATACCCTGGTTAATCGTATCGAGCTGAAAGGTATTGATTTTAAAGAAGATGGTAACATTCTGGGTC
ACAAACTGGAATACAACGCTATTTCTGATAATGTATACATCACTGCTGACAAACAAAAGAATGGTATCAA
AGCTAATTTCAAAATTCGTCACAACATTGAAGATGGTAGCGTTCAACTGGCAGACCATTATCAACAAAAT
ACTCCAATTGGCGATGGCCCTGTCCTGCTGCCAGACAACCATTACCTGTCCACCCAATCTCGTCTGTCTA
AAGATCCGAACGAAAAGCGCGATCACATGGTCCTGCTGGAGTTTGTAACCGCTGCTGGTATTACCCTGGG
CATGGATGAACTGTATAAATAATAGGGATCCAAACTCGAGTAAGGATCTCCAGGCATCAAATAAAACGAA
AGGCTCAGTCGAAAGACTGGGCCTTTCGTTTTATCTGTTGTTTGTCGGTGAACGCTCTCTACTAGAGTCA
CACTGGCTCACCTTCGGGTGGGCCTTTCTGCGTTTATACCTAGGGGCCGCGTTGCTGGCGTTTTTCCATA
GGCTCCGCCCCCCTGACGAGCATCACAAAAATCGACGCTCAAGTCAGAGGTGGCGAAACCCGACAGGACT
ATAAAGATACCAGGCGTTTCCCCCTGGAAGCTCCCTCGTGCGCTCTCCTGTTCCGACCCTGCCGCTTACC
GGATACCTGTCCGCCTTTCTCCCTTCGGGAAGCGTGGCGCTTTCTCATAGCTCACGCTGTAGGTATCTCA
GTTCGGTGTAGGTCGTTCGCTCCAAGCTGGGCTGTGTGCACGAACCCCCCGTTCAGCCCGACCGCTGCGC
CTTATCCGGTAACTATCGTCTTGAGTCCAACCCGGTAAGACACGACTTATCGCCACTGGCAGCAGCCACT
GGTAACAGGATTAGCAGAGCGAGGTATGTAGGCGGTGCTACAGAGTTCTTGAAGTGGTGGCCTAACTACG
GCTACACTAGAAGGACAGTATTTGGTATCTGCGCTCTGCTGAAGCCAGTTACCTTCGGAAAAAGAGTTGG
TAGCTCTTGATCCGGCAAACAAACCACCGCTGGTAGCGGTGGTTTTTTTGTTTGCAAGCAGCAGATTACG
CGCAGAAAAAAAGGATCTCAAGAAGATCCTTTGATCTTTTCTACGGGGTCTGACGCTCAGTGGAACGAAA
ACTCACGTTAAGGGATTTTGGTCATGAGCTTGGATTCTCACCAATAAAAAACGCCCGGCGGCAACCGAGC
GTTCTGAACAAATCCAGATGGAGTTCTGAGGTCATTACTGGATCTATCAACAGGAGTCCAAGCGAGCTCT
CGAACCCCAGAGTCCCGCTCAGAAGAACTCGTCAAGAAGGCGATAGAAGGCGATGCGCTGCGAATCGGGA
GCGGCGATACCGTAAAGCACGAGGAAGCGGTCAGCCCATTCGCCGCCAAGCTCTTCAGCAATATCACGGG
TAGCCAACGCTATGTCCTGATAGCGGTCCGCCACACCCAGCCGGCCACAGTCGATGAATCCAGAAAAGCG
GCCATTTTCCACCATGATATTCGGCAAGCAGGCATCGCCATGGGTCACGACGAGATCCTCGCCGTCGGGC
ATGCGCGCCTTGAGCCTGGCGAACAGTTCGGCTGGCGCGAGCCCCTGATGCTCTTCGTCCAGATCATCCT
GATCGACAAGACCGGCTTCCATCCGAGTACGTGCTCGCTCGATGCGATGTTTCGCTTGGTGGTCGAATGG
GCAGGTAGCCGGATCAAGCGTATGCAGCCGCCGCATTGCATCAGCCATGATGGATACTTTCTCGGCAGGA
GCAAGGTGAGATGACAGGAGATCCTGCCCCGGCACTTCGCCCAATAGCAGCCAGTCCCTTCCCGCTTCAG
TGACAACGTCGAGCACAGCTGCGCAAGGAACGCCCGTCGTGGCCAGCCACGATAGCCGCGCTGCCTCGTC
CTGCAGTTCATTCAGGGCACCGGACAGGTCGGTCTTGACAAAAAGAACCGGGCGCCCCTGCGCTGACAGC
CGGAACACGGCGGCATCAGAGCAGCCGATTGTCTGTTGTGCCCAGTCATAGCCGAATAGCCTCTCCACCC
AAGCGGCCGGAGAACCTGCGTGCAATCCATCTTGTTCAATCATGCGAAACGATCCTCATCCTGTCTCTTG
ATCAGATCATGATCCCCTGCGCCATCAGATCCTTGGCGGCAAGAAAGCCATCCAGTTTACTTTGCAGGGC
TTCCCAACCTTACCAGAGGGCGCCCCAGCTGGCAATTCCGACGTCGGTGCCTAATGAGTGAGCTAACTTA
CATTAATTGCGTTGCGC
